Addgene plasmid #235854: pME_Cp_0_3a_001_gene10_5'UTR_T7
Purpose: gene10 5'UTR T7 3a
Depositing lab: Tobias Erb. Depositing organization: Max Planck Institute for Terrestrial Microbiology. Publication: A modular high-throughput approach for advancing synthetic biology in the chloroplast of Chlamydomonas. Inckemann RM, Chotel T, Burgis M, Brinkmann CK, Andreas L, Baumann J, Sharma P, Klose M, Barrett J, Ries F, Paczia N, Glatter T, Mackinder LCM, Willmund F, Erb TJ. Nat Plants. 2025 Nov;11(11):2332-2349. doi: 10.1038/s41477-025-02126-2. Epub 2025 Nov 3. PubMed 41184475.
Backbone
  Vector backbone: pME_Cp_UAV_GFP
  Backbone size w/o insert (bp): 2101
  Vector type: Synthetic Biology
Growth in bacteria
  Bacterial resistance: Chloramphenicol, 25 μg/mL
  Growth temperature: 37°C
  Growth strain: DH5alpha
  Copy number: High Copy
Gene/Insert
  Gene/Insert name: gene10 5'UTR T7
  Species: Escherichia-Phage T7
  Insert size (bp): 71
  Mutation: none
  Cloning method: Restriction Enzyme; 5′ cloning site BsaI (destroyed during cloning); 3′ cloning site BsaI (destroyed during cloning)
  Sequencing primers: 5′ CGTATCACGAGGCAGAATTTC; 3′ CCTGCATAACGCGAAGTAATC
Terms and licenses: Academic/Nonprofit Terms; Industry Terms: Not Available to Industry
Depositor comments: Please visit https://doi.org/10.1101/2024.05.08.593163 for bioRxiv preprint.
How to cite: pME_Cp_0_3a_001_gene10_5'UTR_T7 was a gift from Tobias Erb (Addgene plasmid # 235854 ; http://n2t.net/addgene:235854 ; RRID:Addgene_235854)
