[The description below was written by a language model from this plasmid's Addgene catalogue record and pLannotate feature annotations shown in this document.]
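Description:
pME_Cp_0_3a_001_gene10_5'UTR_T7 is a small (about 2.2 kb) synthetic-biology part plasmid from a modular cloning toolkit developed for engineering the chloroplast of Chlamydomonas. It is built on the pME_Cp_UAV_GFP backbone, whose name suggests a universal acceptor vector with a GFP dropout. The part was inserted through BsaI sites that were destroyed during cloning. The plasmid is maintained in E. coli through a high-copy ColE1/pUC-type origin and selected with chloramphenicol, with resistance provided by the cat gene under its native cat promoter. The backbone is insulated by bacterial transcription terminators (lambda t0, a his operon terminator and another putative terminator), and BioBrick prefix and suffix sequences flank the insert region.

The payload is a 71 bp fragment from bacteriophage T7, the 5' untranslated region of gene 10, carried without mutations. The feature table detects within it the efficient gene 10 ribosome binding site, a leader widely used to drive strong translation initiation in prokaryotic-type systems. The "0" and "3a" in the name and purpose field appear to denote a basic-level part and a defined 5'UTR position in the assembly syntax, though the record does not explain the nomenclature. There is no promoter, coding sequence or terminator belonging to the part itself. It is a stored regulatory element intended to be combined with such parts in Golden Gate-style assemblies of chloroplast expression cassettes. The short annotated "KA2" fragment of 16 bp is almost certainly a spurious match from automated annotation rather than a functional element.
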