Features (pLannotate 1.2.2; 10 found; start..end, strand, type, name):
    209..797     +  rep_origin     ori: high-copy-number ColE1/pMB1/pBR322/pUC origin of replication
    992..1049    -  terminator     his operon terminator: This putative transcriptin terminator from the E. coli his operon has a 2-bp deletion introduced during synthesis. Its efficiency has not been determined.
   1050..1069    -  misc_feature   BioBrick suffix: universal suffix for all parts
   1098..1120    -  RBS            RBS: efficient ribosome binding site from bacteriophage T7 gene 10 (Olins and Rangwala, 1989)
   1151..1166    +  CDS            KA2 (fragment): first 150 residues of the mouse kainate receptor subunit 2 mediates targeting to the neuronal soma (Shemesh et al., 2017)
   1173..1194    -  misc_feature   BioBrick prefix: BioBrick prefix for parts that do not start with "ATG"
   1197..1240    +  terminator     bacterial terminator: putative bacterial transcription terminator
   1326..1423    +  promoter       cat promoter: promoter of the E. coli cat gene encoding chloramphenicol acetyltransferase
   1424..2080    +  CDS            cat: CAT_ECOLX - Experimental evidence at protein level: Swiss-Prot protein existence level 1. This enzyme is an effector of chloramphenicol resistance in bacteria. From Escherichia coli. This protein is used as a marker in many commonly used cloning vectors, such as pACYC184.
   2104..26      +  terminator     lambda t0 terminator (across the origin): transcription terminator from phage lambda
>Addgene plasmid #235854 | pME_Cp_0_3a_001_gene10_5'UTR_T7 | addgene full sequence | sequence record 471455 | Addgene NGS Result
GCCGGGCGTTTTTTATTGGTGAGAATCCAAGCCTCGAGCTGTCAGACCAAGTTTACTCATATATACTTTA
GATTGATTTAAAACTTCATTTTTAATTTAAAAGGATCTAGGTGAAGATCCTTTTTGATAATCTCATGACC
AAAATCCCTTAACGTGAGTTTTCGTTCCACTGAGCGTCAGACCCCGTAGAAAAGATCAAAGGATCTTCTT
GAGATCCTTTTTTTCTGCGCGTAATCTGCTGCTTGCAAACAAAAAAACCACCGCTACCAGCGGTGGTTTG
TTTGCCGGATCAAGAGCTACCAACTCTTTTTCCGAAGGTAACTGGCTTCAGCAGAGCGCAGATACCAAAT
ACTGTTCTTCTAGTGTAGCCGTAGTTAGGCCACCACTTCAAGAACTCTGTAGCACCGCCTACATACCTCG
CTCTGCTAATCCTGTTACCAGTGGCTGCTGCCAGTGGCGATAAGTCGTGTCTTACCGGGTTGGACTCAAG
ACGATAGTTACCGGATAAGGCGCAGCGGTCGGGCTGAACGGGGGGTTCGTGCACACAGCCCAGCTTGGAG
CGAACGACCTACACCGAACTGAGATACCTACAGCGTGAGCTATGAGAAAGCGCCACGCTTCCCGAAGGGA
GAAAGGCGGACAGGTATCCGGTAAGCGGCAGGGTCGGAACAGGAGAGCGCACGAGGGAGCTTCCAGGGGG
AAACGCCTGGTATCTTTATAGTCCTGTCGGGTTTCGCCACCTCTGACTTGAGCGTCGATTTTTGTGATGC
TCGTCAGGGGGGCGGAGCCTGTGGAAAAACGCCAGCAACGCGGCCTTTTTACGGTTCCTGGCCTTTTGCT
GGCCTTTTGCTCACATGTTCTTTCCTGCGTTATCCCCTGATTCTGTGGATAACCGTATTACCGCCTTTGA
GTGAGCTGATACCGCTCGCCGCAGCCGAACGACCGAGCGCAGCGAGTCAGTGAGCGAGGAAGCCTGCATA
ACGCGAAGTAATCTTTTCGGTTTTAAAGAAAAAGGGCAGGGTGGTGACACCTTGCCCTTTTTTGCCGGAC
TGCAGCGGCCGCTACTAGTCGCGATGAGTGGTCTCAATGGATGTATATCTCCTTCTTAAAGTTAAACAAA
ATTATTTCTAGTGGGAAACCGTTGTGGTCTGCCAGTACGAGACCACTCATCGCTCTAGAAGCGGCCGCGA
ATTCCAGAAATCATCCTTAGCGAAAGCTAAGGATTTTTTTTATCTGAAATTCTGCCTCGTGATACGCCTA
TTTTTATAGGTTAATGTCATGATAATAATGGTTTCTTAGACGTCAGGTGGCACTCGAGTTGATCGGGCAC
GTAAGAGGTTCCAACTTTCACCATAATGAAATAAGATCACTACCGGGCGTATTTTTTGAGTTATCGAGAT
TTTCAGGAGCTAAGGAAGCTAAAATGGAGAAAAAAATCACTGGATATACCACCGTTGATATATCCCAATG
GCATCGTAAAGAACATTTTGAGGCATTTCAGTCAGTTGCTCAATGTACCTATAACCAGACCGTTCAGCTG
GATATTACGGCCTTTTTAAAGACCGTAAAGAAAAATAAGCACAAGTTTTATCCGGCCTTTATTCACATTC
TTGCCCGCCTGATGAATGCTCATCCGGAATTTCGTATGGCAATGAAAGACGGTGAGCTGGTGATATGGGA
TAGTGTTCACCCTTGTTACACCGTTTTCCATGAGCAAACTGAAACGTTTTCATCACTCTGGAGTGAATAC
CACGACGATTTCCGGCAGTTTCTACACATATATTCGCAAGATGTGGCGTGTTACGGTGAAAACCTGGCCT
ATTTCCCTAAAGGGTTTATTGAGAATATGTTTTTCGTATCAGCCAATCCCTGGGTGAGTTTCACCAGTTT
TGATTTAAACGTGGCCAATATGGACAACTTCTTCGCCCCCGTTTTCACCATGGGCAAATATTATACGCAA
GGCGACAAGGTGCTGATGCCGCTGGCGATTCAGGTTCATCATGCCGTTTGTGATGGCTTCCATGTCGGCA
GAATGCTTAATGAATTACAACAGTACTGCGACGAGTGGCAGGGCGGGGCGTAATTTGATATCGAGCTCGC
TTGGACTCCTGTTGATAGATCCAGTAATGACCTCAGAACTCCATCTGGATTTGTTCAGAACGCTCGGTTG
CC
